Addgene plasmid #43565: III-CCGG
Depositing lab: Chad Cowan & Kiran Musunuru. Depositing organization: Harvard University. Publication: A TALEN Genome-Editing System for Generating Human Stem Cell-Based Disease Models. Ding Q, Lee YK, Schaefer EA, Peters DT, Veres A, Kim K, Kuperwasser N, Motola DL, Meissner TB, Hendriks WT, Trevisan M, Gupta RM, Moisan A, Banks E, Friesen M, Schinzel RT, Xia F, Tang A, Xia Y, Figueroa E, Wann A, Ahfeldt T, Daheron L, Zhang F, Rubin LL, Peng LF, Chung RT, Musunuru K, Cowan CA. Cell Stem Cell. 2012 Dec 12. pii: S1934-5909(12)00645-5. doi: 10.1016/j.stem.2012.11.011. PubMed 23246482.
Backbone
  Vector backbone: pCRII-TOPO
  Backbone manufacturer: Invitrogen
  Backbone size w/o insert (bp): 3973
  Vector type: Bacterial Cloning
Growth in bacteria
  Bacterial resistance: Ampicillin and Kanamycin, 100 & 50 μg/mL
  Growth temperature: 37°C
  Growth strain: Top10
  Copy number: High Copy
Gene/Insert
  Gene/Insert name: III-CCGG
  Species: Synthetic
  Insert size (bp): 426
  Cloning method: TOPO Cloning
  Sequencing primers: 5′ T7; 3′ M13-rev
Terms and licenses: Academic/Nonprofit Terms; Industry Terms: Not Available to Industry
How to cite: III-CCGG was a gift from Chad Cowan & Kiran Musunuru (Addgene plasmid # 43565 ; http://n2t.net/addgene:43565 ; RRID:Addgene_43565)
