[The description below was written by a language model from this plasmid's Addgene catalogue record.]
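Description:
III-CCGG is a bacterial cloning plasmid built on the commercial pCRII-TOPO backbone (about 4 kb without insert), into which a 426 bp synthetic fragment was introduced by TOPO cloning. It is a high-copy plasmid maintained in E. coli, and the record lists both ampicillin and kanamycin resistance, consistent with the dual markers carried by this backbone. The insert sits between T7 and M13-reverse primer sites, which are the ones recorded for sequencing across it. No feature table is supplied, so the origin of replication and other backbone elements are not itemised in the record. No promoter is indicated for expression of the insert, which fits the plasmid's classification as a storage and cloning vector rather than an expression construct.

The insert is described only by its name and as synthetic. The associated publication concerns a TALEN genome-editing system for generating human stem cell-based disease models. The name suggests that this plasmid is one member of a library of pre-assembled TALE repeat modules, with "CCGG" probably denoting the four DNA bases recognised by the encoded repeats and "III" the position of that block within a hierarchical assembly scheme. An insert of about 426 bp is roughly compatible with four TALE repeats of around 100 bp each. The record does not state this explicitly, however, so it should be treated as an interpretation. Under that reading, the plasmid would serve as a source of a repeat block to be excised or amplified and joined with other modules to build a full-length custom TALE DNA-binding array, which would then be fused to a nuclease domain in a separate expression vector.
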