>Addgene plasmid #43565 | III-CCGG | depositor partial sequence | sequence record 58830 | III-CCGG sequence 426 bps
CGTCTCGGCTCACCCCAGAGCAGGTCGTGGCGATCGCAAGCCACGACGGAGGAAAGCAAGCCTTGGAAAC
AGTACAGAGGCTGTTGCCTGTGCTGTGCCAAGCGCACGGACTCACCCCAGAGCAGGTCGTGGCGATCGCA
AGCCACGACGGAGGAAAGCAAGCCTTGGAAACAGTACAGAGGCTGTTGCCTGTGCTGTGCCAAGCGCACG
GCCTCACCCCAGAGCAGGTCGTGGCAATCGCGAGCAATAACGGCGGAAAACAGGCTTTGGAAACGGTGCA
GAGGCTCCTTCCAGTGCTGTGCCAAGCGCACGGATTAACCCCAGAGCAGGTCGTGGCAATCGCGAGCAAT
AACGGCGGAAAACAGGCTTTGGAAACGGTGCAGAGGCTCCTTCCAGTGCTGTGCCAAGCGCACGGACTCA
GAGACG
