>Addgene plasmid #43565 | III-CCGG | addgene partial sequence | sequence record 61595 | M13-F20 5'-TGTAAAACGACGGCCAGT-3'
GATTGGGCCCTCTAGATGCATGCTCGAGCGGCCGCCAGTGTGATGGATATCTGCAGAATTCGCCCTTGAT
GCCGTCCTAGCGCGTCTCGGCTCACCCCAGAGCAGGTCGTGGCGATCGCAAGCCACGACGGAGGAAAGCA
AGCCTTGGAAACAGTACAGAGGCTGTTGCCTGTGCTGTGCCAAGCGCACGGACTCACCCCAGAGCAGGTC
GTGGCGATCGCAAGCCACGACGGAGGAAAGCAAGCCTTGGAAACAGTACAGAGGCTGTTGCCTGTGCTGT
GCCAAGCGCACGGCCTCACCCCAGAGCAGGTCGTGGCAATCGCGAGCAATAACGGCGGAAAACAGGCTTT
GGAAACGGTGCAGAGGCTCCTTCCAGTGCTGTGCCAAGCGCACGGATTAACCCCAGAGCAGGTCGTGGCA
ATCGCGAGCAATAACGGCGGAAAACAGGCTTTGGAAACGGTGCAGAGGCTCCTTCCAGTGCTGTGCCAAG
CGCACGGACTCAGAGACGTGGGCACAGGAAAGATACTTAAGGGCGAATTCCAGCACACTGGCGGCCGTTA
CTAGTGGATCCGAGCTCGGTACCAAGCTTGATGCATAGCTTGAGTATTCTATAGTGTCACCTAAATAGCT
TGGCGTAATCATGGTCATAGCTGTTTCCTGTGTGAAATTGTTATCCGCTCACAATTCCACACAACATACG
AGCCGGAAGCATAAAGTGTAAAGCCTGGGGTGCCTAATGAGTGAGCTAACTCACATTAATTGCGTTGCGC
TCACTGCCCGCTTTCCAGTCGGGAAACCTGTCGTGCCAGCTGCATTAATGAATCGGCCAACGCGCGGGGA
GAGGCGGTTTGCGTATTGGGCGCTCTTCCGC
